>Addgene plasmid #197121 | pRK5-Myc-PSK1-beta | addgene full sequence | sequence record 388256 | Addgene NGS Result
TTCGAGCTCGCCCGACATTGATTATTGACTAGTTATTAATAGTAATCAATTACGGGGTCATTAGTTCATA
GCCCATATATGGAGTTCCGCGTTACATAACTTACGGTAAATGGCCCGCCTGGCTGACCGCCCAACGACCC
CCGCCCATTGACGTCAATAATGACGTATGTTCCCATAGTAACGCCAATAGGGACTTTCCATTGACGTCAA
TGGGTGGAGTATTTACGGTAAACTGCCCACTTGGCAGTACATCAAGTGTATCATATGCCAAGTACGCCCC
CTATTGACGTCAATGACGGTAAATGGCCCGCCTGGCATTATGCCCAGTACATGACCTTATGGGACTTTCC
TACTTGGCAGTACATCTACGTATTAGTCATCGCTATTACCATGGTGATGCGGTTTTGGCAGTACATCAAT
GGGCGTGGATAGCGGTTTGACTCACGGGGATTTCCAAGTCTCCACCCCATTGACGTCAATGGGAGTTTGT
TTTGGCACCAAAATCAACGGGACTTTCCAAAATGTCGTAACAACTCCGCCCCATTGACGCAAATGGGCGG
TAGGCGTGTACGGTGGGAGGTCTATATAAGCAGAGCTCGTTTAGTGAACCGTCAGATCGCCTGGAGACGC
CATCCACGCTGTTTTGACCTCCATAGAAGACACCGGGACCGATCCAGCCTCCGCGGCCGGGAACGGTGCA
TTGGAACGCGGATTCCCCGTGCCAAGAGTGACGTAAGTACCGCCTATAGAGTCTATAGGCCCACCCCCTT
GGCTTCGTTAGAACGCGGCTACAATTAATACATAACCTTATGTATCATACACATACGATTTAGGTGACAC
TATAGAATAACATCCACTTTGCCTTTCTCTCCACAGGTGTCCACTCCCAGGTCCAACTGCACCTCGGTTC
TATCGATTGAATTGGCCACCATGGAGCAGAAGCTGATCTCCGAGGAGGACCTGGGATCCATGCCAGCTGG
GGGCCGGGCCGGGAGCCTGAAGGACCCAGATGTGGCTGAGCTCTTCTTCAAGGATGACCCAGAAAAGCTC
TTCTCTGACCTCCGGGAAATTGGCCATGGCAGCTTTGGAGCCGTATACTTTGCCCGGGATGTCCGGAATA
GTGAGGTGGTGGCCATCAAGAAGATGTCCTACAGTGGGAAGCAGTCCAATGAGAAATGGCAAGACATCAT
CAAGGAGGTGCGGTTCTTACAGAAGCTCCGGCATCCCAACACCATTCAGTACCGGGGCTGTTACCTGAGG
GAGCACACGGCTTGGCTGGTAATGGAGTATTGCCTGGGCTCAGCTTCTGACCTTCTAGAAGTGCACAAGA
AACCCCTTCAGGAGGTAGAGATCGCAGCTGTGACCCACGGGGCGCTTCAGGGCCTGGCATATCTGCACTC
CCACAACATGATCCATAGGGATGTGAAGGCTGGAAACATCCTGCTGTCAGAGCCAGGGTTAGTGAAGCTA
GGGGACTTTGGTTCTGCGTCCATCATGGCACCTGCCAACTCCTTCGTGGGCACCCCATACTGGATGGCAC
CCGAGGTGATCCTGGCCATGGATGAGGGGCAGTACGATGGCAAAGTGGACGTCTGGTCCTTGGGGATAAC
CTGCATCGAGCTGGCTGAACGGAAACCACCGCTCTTTAACATGAATGCGATGAGTGCCTTATACCACATT
GCACAGAACGAATCCCCCGTGCTCCAGTCAGGACACTGGTCTGAGTACTTCCGGAATTTTGTCGACTCCT
GTCTTCAGAAAATCCCTCAAGACAGACCAACCTCAGAGGTTCTCCTGAAGCACCGCTTTGTGCTCCGGGA
GCGGCCACCCACAGTCATCATGGACCTGATCCAGAGGACCAAGGATGCCGTGCGGGAGCTGGACAACCTG
CAGTACCGCAAGATGAAGAAGATCCTGTTCCAAGAGGCACCCAACGGCCCTGGTGCCGAGGCCCCAGAGG
AGGAAGAGGAGGCCGAGCCCTACATGCACCGGGCCGGGACTCTGACCAGCCTCGAGAGTAGCCACTCAGT
GCCCAGCATGTCCATCAGCGCCTCCAGCCAGAGCAGCTCCGTCAACAGCCTAGCAGATGCCTCAGACAAC
GAGGAAGAGGAGGAGGAGGAGGAGGAAGAGGAGGAGGAGGAAGAAGGCCCTGAAGCCCGGGAGATGGCCA
TGATGCAGGAGGGGGAGCACACAGTCACCTCTCACAGCTCCATTATCCACCGGCTGCCGGGCTCTGACAA
CCTATATGATGACCCCTACCAGCCAGAGATAACCCCCAGCCCTCTCCAGCCGCCTGCAGCCCCAGCTCCC
ACTTCCACCACCTCTTCTGCCCGCCGCCGGGCCTACTGCCGTAACCGAGACCACTTTGCCACCATCCGAA
CCGCCTCCCTGGTCAGCCGTCAGATCCAGGAGCATGAGCAGGACTCTGCGCTGCGGGAGCAGCTGAGCGG
CTATAAGCGGATGCGACGACAGCACCAGAAGCAGCTGCTGGCCCTGGAGTCACGGCTGAGGGGTGAACGG
GAGGAGCACAGTGCACGGCTGCAGCGGGAGCTTGAGGCGCAGCGGGCTGGCTTTGGGGCAGAGGCAGAAA
AGCTGGCCCGGCGGCACCAGGCCATAGGTGAGAAGGAGGCACGAGCTGCCCAGGCCGAGGAGCGGAAGTT
CCAGCAGCACATCCTTGGGCAGCAGAAGAAGGAGCTGGCTGCCCTGCTGGAGGCACAGAAGCGGACCTAC
AAACTTCGCAAGGAACAGCTGAAGGAGGAGCTCCAGGAGAACCCCAGCACTCCCAAGCGGGAGAAGGCCG
AGTGGCTGCTGCGGCAGAAGGAGCAGCTCCAGCAGTGCCAGGCGGAGGAGGAAGCAGGGCTGCTGCGGCG
GCAGCGCCAGTACTTTGAGCTGCAGTGTCGCCAGTACAAGCGCAAGATGTTGCTGGCTCGGCACAGCCTG
GACCAGGACCTGCTGCGGGAGGACCTGAACAAGAAGCAGACCCAGAAGGACTTGGAGTGTGCACTGCTGC
TTCGGCAGCACGAGGCCACGCGGGAGCTGGAGCTGCGGCAGCTCCAGGCCGTGCAGCGCACGCGGGCTGA
GCTCACCCGCCTGCAGCACCAGACGGAGCTGGGCAACCAGCTGGAGTACAACAAGCGGCGTGAGCAAGAG
TTGCGGCAGAAGCATGCGGCCCAGGTTCGCCAGCAGCCCAAGAGCCTCAAATCTAAGGAGCTGCAGATCA
AGAAGCAGTTCCAGGAGACGTGTAAGATCCAGACTCGGCAGTACAAGGCTCTGCGAGCACACTTGCTGGA
GACCACGCCCAAAGCTCAGCACAAGAGCCTCCTTAAGCGGCTCAAGGAAGAGCAGACCCGCAAGCTGGCG
ATCTTGGCGGAGCAGTATGACCAGTCCATCTCAGAGATGCTCAGCTCACAGGCGCTGCGGCTTGATGAGA
CCCAGGAGGCAGAGTTCCAGGCCCTTCGGCAGCAGCTTCAACAGGAGCTGGAGCTGCTCAACGCTTACCA
GAGCAAGATCAAGATCCGCACAGAGAGCCAGCACGAGAGGGAGCTGCGGGAGCTGGAGCAGAGGGTCGCG
CTGCGGCGGGCACTGCTGGAGCAGCGGGTGGAAGAGGAGCTGCTGGCCCTGCAGACAGGACGCTCCGAGC
GAATCCGCAGTCTGCTTGAGCGGCAGGCCCGTGAGATCGAGGCCTTCGATGCGGAAAGCATGAGGCTGGG
CTTCTCCAGCATGGCTCTGGGGGGCATCCCGGCTGAAGCTGCTGCCCAGGGCTATCCTGCTCCACCCCCT
GCCCCAGCCTGGCCCTCCCGTCCCGTTCCCCGTTCTGGGGCACACTGGAGCCATGGCCCTCCTCCACCAG
GCATGCCCCCTCCAGCCTGGCGTCAGCCGTCTCTGCTGGCTCCCCCAGGCCCCCCAAACTGGCTGGGGCC
CCCCACACAAAGTGGGACACCCCGTGGCGGAGCCCTGCTGCTGCTAAGAAACAGCCCCCAGCCCCTGCGG
CGGGCAGCCTCGGGGGGCAGTGGCAGTGAGAATGTGGGCCCCCCTGCTGCCGCGGTGCCCGGGCCCCTGA
GCCGCAGCACCAGTGTCGCTTCCCACATCCTCAATGGTTCTTCCCACTTCTATTCCTGAGGTGCAGCGGG
GAGGAGCAGATGAGCTGGGCAGGGCAGGGGTGGGTGGAGCCTGACCCTGGAGGGCACTGAGCTGGAGGCC
CCTGCAAGGGTAGGGGACAAGATGTAGGCTCCAGCTCCCCTCAGACCTCCTCATCTCATGAGCTTCTTGG
GGCTGGCCAGTGGCCCAGGGCCAGCTTGGCGATAGATGCCTCAAGGCTGCCTGGGAGCCCCGCCTCCCTA
CCATGGTGCCAGGGGTCTCCCTCCGCCACCTAGGAAAGGAGGGAGATGTGCGTGTCAAATATTCATCTAG
TCCCCTGGGGGAGGGGAAGGGTGGGTCTAGAGCATTGAGTAGATAGAATTCCTGCAGAAGCTTGGCCGCC
ATGGCCCAACTTGTTTATTGCAGCTTATAATGGTTACAAATAAAGCAATAGCATCACAAATTTCACAAAT
AAAGCATTTTTTTCACTGCATTCTAGTTGTGGTTTGTCCAAACTCATCAATGTATCTTATCATGTCTGGA
TCGGGAATTAATTCGGCGCAGCACCATGGCCTGAAATAACCTCTGAAAGAGGAACTTGGTTAGGTACCTT
CTGAGGCGGAAAGAACCAGCTGTGGAATGTGTGTCAGTTAGGGTGTGGAAAGTCCCCAGGCTCCCCAGCA
GGCAGAAGTATGCAAAGCATGCATCTCAATTAGTCAGCAACCAGGTGTGGAAAGTCCCCAGGCTCCCCAG
CAGGCAGAAGTATGCAAAGCATGCATCTCAATTAGTCAGCAACCATAGTCCCGCCCCTAACTCCGCCCAT
CCCGCCCCTAACTCCGCCCAGTTCCGCCCATTCTCCGCCCCATGGCTGACTAATTTTTTTTATTTATGCA
GAGGCCGAGGCCGCCTCGGCCTCTGAGCTATTCCAGAAGTAGTGAGGAGGCTTTTTTGGAGGCCTAGGCT
TTTGCAAAAAGCTGTTAACAGCTTGGCACTGGCCGTCGTTTTACAACGTCGTGACTGGGAAAACCCTGGC
GTTACCCAACTTAATCGCCTTGCAGCACATCCCCCTTTCGCCAGCTGGCGTAATAGCGAAGAGGCCCGCA
CCGATCGCCCTTCCCAACAGTTGCGCAGCCTGAATGGCGAATGGCGCCTGATGCGGTATTTTCTCCTTAC
GCATCTGTGCGGTATTTCACACCGCATA
[142 nt withheld, positions 5279-5420]
C
[141 nt withheld, positions 5422-5562]
CCTTTGACGTTGGAGTCCACGTTCTTT
[37 nt withheld, positions 5590-5626]
ACCCTATCTCGGGCTATTCTTTTGATTTATAAGGGATTTTGCCGATTTCGGCCTATTGGTTAAAAAATGA
GCTGATTTAACAAAAATTTAACGCGAATTTTAACAAAATATTAACGTTTACAATTTTATGGTGCACTCTC
AGTACAATCTGCTCTGATGCCGCATAGTTAAGCCAGCCCCGACACCCGCCAACACCCGCTGACGCGCCCT
GACGGGCTTGTCTGCTCCCGGCATCCGCTTACAGACAAGCTGTGACCGTCTCCGGGAGCTGCATGTGTCA
GAGGTTTTCACCGTCATCACCGAAACGCGCGAGACGAAAGGGCCTCGTGATACGCCTATTTTTATAGGTT
AATGTCATGATAATAATGGTTTCTTAGACGTCAGGTGGCACTTTTCGGGGAAATGTGCGCGGAACCCCTA
TTTGTTTATTTTTCTAAATACATTCAAATATGTATCCGCTCATGAGACAATAACCCTGATAAATGCTTCA
ATAATATTGAAAAAGGAAGAGTATGAGTATTCAACATTTCCGTGTCGCCCTTATTCCCTTTTTTGCGGCA
TTTTGCCTTCCTGTTTTTGCTCACCCAGAAACGCTGGTGAAAGTAAAAGATGCTGAAGATCAGTTGGGTG
CACGAGTGGGTTACATCGAACTGGATCTCAACAGCGGTAAGATCCTTGAGAGTTTTCGCCCCGAAGAACG
TTTTCCAATGATGAGCACTTTTAAAGTTCTGCTATGTGGCGCGGTATTATCCCGTATTGACGCCGGGCAA
GAGCAACTCGGTCGCCGCATACACTATTCTCAGAATGACTTGGTTGAGTACTCACCAGTCACAGAAAAGC
ATCTTACGGATGGCATGACAGTAAGAGAATTATGCAGTGCTGCCATAACCATGAGTGATAACACTGCGGC
CAACTTACTTCTGACAACGATCGGAGGACCGAAGGAGCTAACCGCTTTTTTGCACAACATGGGGGATCAT
GTAACTCGCCTTGATCGTTGGGAACCGGAGCTGAATGAAGCCATACCAAACGACGAGCGTGACACCACGA
TGCCTGTAGCAATGGCAACAACGTTGCGCAAACTATTAACTGGCGAACTACTTACTCTAGCTTCCCGGCA
ACAATTAATAGACTGGATGGAGGCGGATAAAGTTGCAGGACCACTTCTGCGCTCGGCCCTTCCGGCTGGC
TGGTTTATTGCTGATAAATCTGGAGCCGGTGAGCGTGGGTCTCGCGGTATCATTGCAGCACTGGGGCCAG
ATGGTAAGCCCTCCCGTATCGTAGTTATCTACACGACGGGGAGTCAGGCAACTATGGATGAACGAAATAG
ACAGATCGCTGAGATAGGTGCCTCACTGATTAAGCATTGGTAACTGTCAGACCAAGTTTACTCATATATA
CTTTAGATTGATTTAAAACTTCATTTTTAATTTAAAAGGATCTAGGTGAAGATCCTTTTTGATAATCTCA
TGACCAAAATCCCTTAACGTGAGTTTTCGTTCCACTGAGCGTCAGACCCCGTAGAAAAGATCAAAGGATC
TTCTTGAGATCCTTTTTTTCTGCGCGTAATCTGCTGCTTGCAAACAAAAAAACCACCGCTACCAGCGGTG
GTTTGTTTGCCGGATCAAGAGCTACCAACTCTTTTTCCGAAGGTAACTGGCTTCAGCAGAGCGCAGATAC
CAAATACTGTTCTTCTAGTGTAGCCGTAGTTAGGCCACCACTTCAAGAACTCTGTAGCACCGCCTACATA
CCTCGCTCTGCTAATCCTGTTACCAGTGGCTGCTGCCAGTGGCGATAAGTCGTGTCTTACCGGGTTGGAC
TCAAGACGATAGTTACCGGATAAGGCGCAGCGGTCGGGCTGAACGGGGGGTTCGTGCACACAGCCCAGCT
TGGAGCGAACGACCTACACCGAACTGAGATACCTACAGCGTGAGCTATGAGAAAGCGCCACGCTTCCCGA
AGGGAGAAAGGCGGACAGGTATCCGGTAAGCGGCAGGGTCGGAACAGGAGAGCGCACGAGGGAGCTTCCA
GGGGGAAACGCCTGGTATCTTTATAGTCCTGTCGGGTTTCGCCACCTCTGACTTGAGCGTCGATTTTTGT
GATGCTCGTCAGGGGGGCGGAGCCTATGGAAAAACGCCAGCAACGCGGCCTTTTTACGGTTCCTGGCCTT
TTGCTGGCCTTTTGCTCACATGTTCTTTCCTGCGTTATCCCCTGATTCTGTGGATAACCGTATTACCGCC
TTTGAGTGAGCTGATACCGCTCGCCGCAGCCGAACGACCGAGCGCAGCGAGTCAGTGAGCGAGGAAGCGG
AAGAGCGCCCAATACGCAAACCGCCTCTCCCCGCGCGTTGGCCGATTCATTAATGCAGCTGGCACGACAG
GTTTCCCGACTGGAAAGCGGGCAGTGAGCGCAACGCAATTAATGTGAGTTAGCTCACTCATTAGGCACCC
CAGGCTTTACACTTTATGCTTCCGGCTCGTATGTTGTGTGGAATTGTGAGCGGATAACAATTTCACACAG
GAAACAGCTATGACATGATTACGAATTAA
Features (pLannotate 1.2.2; 20 found; start..end, strand, type, name):
     14..393     +  enhancer       CMV enhancer: human cytomegalovirus immediate early enhancer
    394..597     +  promoter       CMV promoter: human cytomegalovirus (CMV) immediate early promoter
    733..776     +  intron         CMV intron (fragment): modified intron A from human cytomegalovirus
    828..846     +  promoter       SP6 promoter: promoter for bacteriophage SP6 RNA polymerase
    850..887     +  CDS            IgH signal sequence (fragment): signal sequence from the mouse immunoglobulin heavy chain variable region
    970..4116    +  CDS            TAOK1: TAOK1_HUMAN - Also known as KIAA1361, MAP3K16, MARKK. Experimental evidence at protein level: Swiss-Prot protein existence level 1. Serine/threonine-protein kinase involved in various processes such as p38/MAPK14 stress-activated MAPK cascade, DNA damage response and regulation of cytoskeleton stability. Phosphorylates MAP2K3, MAP2K6 and MARK2. Acts as an activator of the p38/MAPK14 stress-activated MAPK cascade by mediating phosphorylation and subsequent activation of the upstream MAP2K3 and MAP2K6 kinases. Involved in G-protein coupled receptor signaling to p38/MAPK14. In response to DNA dam
   4488..4622    +  polyA_signal   SV40 poly(A) signal: SV40 polyadenylation signal
   4691..5048    +  promoter       SV40 promoter: SV40 enhancer and early promoter
   5067..5221    +  CDS            lacZα (fragment): LacZα fragment of β-galactosidase; lacZ fragment
   5227..5278    -  misc_feature   bom (fragment): basis of mobility region from pBR322
   5297..5677    +  rep_origin     M13 ori (sequence partly withheld): M13 bacteriophage origin of replication; arrow indicates direction of (+) strand synthesis
   5753..5802    -  misc_feature   bom (fragment): basis of mobility region from pBR322
   5904..5939    -  CDS            rop (fragment): Rop protein, which maintains plasmids at low copy number; rop
   6034..6138    +  promoter       AmpR promoter: bla
   6139..6999    +  CDS            AmpR: β-lactamase; bla; confers resistance to ampicillin, carbenicillin, and related antibiotics
   7170..7758    +  rep_origin     ori: high-copy-number ColE1/pMB1/pBR322/pUC origin of replication
   7941..8033    +  CDS            lacI (fragment): lac repressor; lacI; The lac repressor binds to the lac operator to inhibit transcription in E. coli. This inhibition can be relieved by adding lactose or isopropyl-β-D-thiogalactopyranoside (IPTG).
   8046..8067    +  protein_bind   CAP binding site: CAP binding activates transcription in the presence of cAMP. E. coli catabolite activator protein
   8082..8112    +  promoter       lac promoter: promoter for the E. coli lac operon
   8120..8136    +  protein_bind   lac operator: The lac repressor binds to the lac operator to inhibit transcription in E. coli. This inhibition can be relieved by adding lactose or isopropyl-β-D-thiogalactopyranoside (IPTG). lac repressor encoded by lacI
