[The description below was written by a language model from this plasmid's Addgene catalogue record and pLannotate feature annotations shown in this document.]
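Description:
pRK5-Myc-PSK1-beta is a mammalian expression plasmid built on the pRK5 backbone that drives production of an N-terminally Myc-tagged human TAOK2 beta variant (also called PSK1-beta, prostate-derived sterile 20-like kinase 1-beta; residues 1–1049, wild type). The 3,147 bp coding sequence was inserted between BamHI and EcoRI sites, both retained, downstream of the Myc epitope supplied by the backbone. In bacteria the plasmid is maintained through a high-copy ColE1/pUC-type origin and selected with ampicillin via the β-lactamase gene. An M13 phage origin and remnants of lac, rop and bom sequences are also present as backbone carry-over.

The catalogue and the sequence annotation disagree on several points. The catalogue names SV40 as the promoter, but in the feature table the elements upstream of the open reading frame are the CMV immediate-early enhancer and promoter, followed by a CMV intron fragment and an SP6 promoter. The SV40 enhancer/early promoter lies downstream of the SV40 polyadenylation signal that terminates the transcript, so it is not positioned to drive the insert. The automated annotation labels the 3,147 nt coding sequence as TAOK1, probably a homology-based call to the related kinase, since its length matches the catalogued TAOK2 beta insert exactly. It does not annotate the Myc tag separately, and it flags a short fragment as an IgH signal sequence just upstream. The sequenced record is also somewhat longer (8,175 nt) than the stated total size of 7,847 bp.

The construct is intended for expressing epitope-tagged PSK1-beta in transfected mammalian cells. The Myc tag allows detection or immunoprecipitation, which suits the associated work on how PSK kinases affect apoptosis, JNK signalling and cell morphology.
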