Addgene plasmid #197121: pRK5-Myc-PSK1-beta
Purpose: Expression of MYC-tagged PSK1-beta in mammalian cells
Depositing lab: Jonathan Morris. Depositing organization: King's College London. Publication: Prostate-derived sterile 20-like kinase 1-alpha induces apoptosis. JNK- and caspase-dependent nuclear localization is a requirement for membrane blebbing. Zihni C, Mitsopoulos C, Tavares IA, Baum B, Ridley AJ, Morris JD. J Biol Chem. 2007 Mar 2;282(9):6484-93. doi: 10.1074/jbc.M608336200. Epub 2006 Dec 11. PubMed 17158878.
Backbone
  Vector backbone: pRK5
  Backbone manufacturer: Alan Hall
  Backbone size w/o insert (bp): 4700
  Total vector size (bp): 7847
  Vector type: Mammalian Expression
Growth in bacteria
  Bacterial resistance: Ampicillin, 100 μg/mL
  Growth temperature: 37°C
  Growth strain: DH5alpha
  Copy number: High Copy
Gene/Insert
  Gene/Insert name: TAOK2 variant beta (aa1-1049) (alt names: PSK1 variant beta (aa1-1049); KIAA0081)
  Species: H. sapiens (human)
  Insert size (bp): 3147
  Mutation: Wild Type variant beta
  Entrez Gene: TAOK2 (a.k.a. MAP3K17, PSK, PSK1, PSK1-BETA, TAO1, TAO2, Tao2beta)
  Promoter: SV40
  Tag / fusion protein: Myc (N terminal on backbone)
  Cloning method: Restriction Enzyme; 5′ cloning site BamH1 (not destroyed); 3′ cloning site EcoR1 (not destroyed)
  Sequencing primers: 5′ GGTCCAACTGCACCTCGG; 3′ GCAATAAACAAGTTGGGC
Resource information
  A portion of this plasmid was derived from a plasmid made by: Cloned by Jonathan Morris at KCL (subject to MTA with Addgene).
Terms and licenses: Academic/Nonprofit Terms; Industry Terms: Not Available to Industry
How to cite: pRK5-Myc-PSK1-beta was a gift from Jonathan Morris (Addgene plasmid # 197121 ; http://n2t.net/addgene:197121 ; RRID:Addgene_197121)
